>Addgene plasmid #224581 | pEZYeGFP-SARS-CoV-2E stop | addgene full sequence | sequence record 445754 | Addgene NGS Result
TAGTTATTAATAGTAATCAATTACGGGGTCATTAGTTCATAGCCCATATATGGAGTTCCGCGTTACATAA
CTTACGGTAAATGGCCCGCCTGGCTGACCGCCCAACGACCCCCGCCCATTGACGTCAATAATGACGTATG
TTCCCATAGTAACGCCAATAGGGACTTTCCATTGACGTCAATGGGTGGAGTATTTACGGTAAACTGCCCA
CTTGGCAGTACATCAAGTGTATCATATGCCAAGTACGCCCCCTATTGACGTCAATGACGGTAAATGGCCC
GCCTGGCATTATGCCCAGTACATGACCTTATGGGACTTTCCTACTTGGCAGTACATCTACGTATTAGTCA
TCGCTATTACCATGGTGATGCGGTTTTGGCAGTACATCAATGGGCGTGGATAGCGGTTTGACTCACGGGG
ATTTCCAAGTCTCCACCCCATTGACGTCAATGGGAGTTTGTTTTGGCACCAAAATCAACGGGACTTTCCA
AAATGTCGTAACAACTCCGCCCCATTGACGCAAATGGGCGGTAGGCGTGTACGGTGGGAGGTCTATATAA
GCAGAGCTGGTTTAGTGAACCGTCAGATCCGCTAGCGCTACCGGTCGCCACCATGGTGAGCAAGGGCGAG
GAGCTGTTCACCGGGGTGGTGCCCATCCTGGTCGAGCTGGACGGCGACGTAAACGGCCACAAGTTCAGCG
TGTCCGGCGAGGGCGAGGGCGATGCCACCTACGGCAAGCTGACCCTGAAGTTCATCTGCACCACCGGCAA
GCTGCCCGTGCCCTGGCCCACCCTCGTGACCACCCTGACCTACGGCGTGCAGTGCTTCAGCCGCTACCCC
GACCACATGAAGCAGCACGACTTCTTCAAGTCCGCCATGCCCGAAGGCTACGTCCAGGAGCGCACCATCT
TCTTCAAGGACGACGGCAACTACAAGACCCGCGCCGAGGTGAAGTTCGAGGGCGACACCCTGGTGAACCG
CATCGAGCTGAAGGGCATCGACTTCAAGGAGGACGGCAACATCCTGGGGCACAAGCTGGAGTACAACTAC
AACAGCCACAACGTCTATATCATGGCCGACAAGCAGAAGAACGGCATCAAGGTGAACTTCAAGATCCGCC
ACAACATCGAGGACGGCAGCGTGCAGCTCGCCGACCACTACCAGCAGAACACCCCCATCGGCGACGGCCC
CGTGCTGCTGCCCGACAACCACTACCTGAGCACCCAGTCCGCCCTGAGCAAAGACCCCAACGAGAAGCGC
GATCACATGGTCCTGCTGGAGTTCGTGACCGCCGCCGGGATCACTCTCGGCATGGACGAGCTGTACAAGT
CCGGACTCAGATCTGCAGAATTGATTAATACAAGTTTGTACAAAAAAGTTGGCATGTACTCTTTCGTGAG
CGAGGAAACCGGCACCCTGATCGTGAACTCCGTGCTGCTGTTCCTGGCCTTCGTGGTGTTCCTGCTGGTG
ACCCTGGCTATCCTGACCGCTCTGAGACTGTGCGCTTACTGCTGCAACATCGTGAACGTGTCCCTGGTGA
AGCCCTCTTTCTACGTGTACAGCCGCGTGAAGAACCTGAACAGCTCCAGGGTGCCTTAGCTGCTGGTGTA
ATACCCAACTTTCTTGTACAAAGTGGTCCTCGAGCTCGGATCCACCGGATCTAGATAACTGATCATAATC
AGCCATACCACATTTGTAGAGGTTTTACTTGCTTTAAAAAACCTCCCACACCTCCCCCTGAACCTGAAAC
ATAAAATGAATGCAATTGTTGTTGTTAACTTGTTTATTGCAGCTTATAATGGTTACAAATAAAGCAATAG
CATCACAAATTTCACAAATAAAGCATTTTTTTCACTGCATTCTAGTTGTGGTTTGTCCAAACTCATCAAT
GTATCTTAACGCGTAAATTGTAAGCGTTAATATTTTGTTAAAATTCGCGTTAAATTTTTGTTAAATCAGC
TCATTTTTTAACCAATAGGCCGAAATCGGCAAAATCCCTTATAAATCAAAAGAATAGACCGAGATAGGGT
[37 nt withheld, positions 2031-2067]
AAAGAACGTGGACTCCAACGTCAAAGG
[49 nt withheld, positions 2095-2143]
T
[91 nt withheld, positions 2145-2235]
G
[124 nt withheld, positions 2237-2360]
CAGGTGGCACTTTTCGGGGAAATGTGCGCGGAACCCCTATTTGTTTATTTTTCTAAATACATTCAAATAT
GTATCCGCTCATGAGACAATAACCCTGATAAATGCTTCAATAATATTGAAAAAGGAAGAGTCCTGAGGCG
GAAAGAACCAGCTGTGGAATGTGTGTCAGTTAGGGTGTGGAAAGTCCCCAGGCTCCCCAGCAGGCAGAAG
TATGCAAAGCATGCATCTCAATTAGTCAGCAACCAGGTGTGGAAAGTCCCCAGGCTCCCCAGCAGGCAGA
AGTATGCAAAGCATGCATCTCAATTAGTCAGCAACCATAGTCCCGCCCCTAACTCCGCCCATCCCGCCCC
TAACTCCGCCCAGTTCCGCCCATTCTCCGCCCCATGGCTGACTAATTTTTTTTATTTATGCAGAGGCCGA
GGCCGCCTCGGCCTCTGAGCTATTCCAGAAGTAGTGAGGAGGCTTTTTTGGAGGCCTAGGCTTTTGCAAA
GATCGATCAAGAGACAGGATGAGGATCGTTTCGCATGATTGAACAAGATGGATTGCACGCAGGTTCTCCG
GCCGCTTGGGTGGAGAGGCTATTCGGCTATGACTGGGCACAACAGACAATCGGCTGCTCTGATGCCGCCG
TGTTCCGGCTGTCAGCGCAGGGGCGCCCGGTTCTTTTTGTCAAGACCGACCTGTCCGGTGCCCTGAATGA
ACTGCAAGACGAGGCAGCGCGGCTATCGTGGCTGGCCACGACGGGCGTTCCTTGCGCAGCTGTGCTCGAC
GTTGTCACTGAAGCGGGAAGGGACTGGCTGCTATTGGGCGAAGTGCCGGGGCAGGATCTCCTGTCATCTC
ACCTTGCTCCTGCCGAGAAAGTATCCATCATGGCTGATGCAATGCGGCGGCTGCATACGCTTGATCCGGC
TACCTGCCCATTCGACCACCAAGCGAAACATCGCATCGAGCGAGCACGTACTCGGATGGAAGCCGGTCTT
GTCGATCAGGATGATCTGGACGAAGAGCATCAGGGGCTCGCGCCAGCCGAACTGTTCGCCAGGCTCAAGG
CGAGCATGCCCGACGGCGAGGATCTCGTCGTGACCCATGGCGATGCCTGCTTGCCGAATATCATGGTGGA
AAATGGCCGCTTTTCTGGATTCATCGACTGTGGCCGGCTGGGTGTGGCGGACCGCTATCAGGACATAGCG
TTGGCTACCCGTGATATTGCTGAAGAGCTTGGCGGCGAATGGGCTGACCGCTTCCTCGTGCTTTACGGTA
TCGCCGCTCCCGATTCGCAGCGCATCGCCTTCTATCGCCTTCTTGACGAGTTCTTCTGAGCGGGACTCTG
GGGTTCGAAATGACCGACCAAGCGACGCCCAACCTGCCATCACGAGATTTCGATTCCACCGCCGCCTTCT
ATGAAAGGTTGGGCTTCGGAATCGTTTTCCGGGACGCCGGCTGGATGATCCTCCAGCGCGGGGATCTCAT
GCTGGAGTTCTTCGCCCACCCTAGGGGGAGGCTAACTGAAACACGGAAGGAGACAATACCGGAAGGAACC
CGCGCTATGACGGCAATAAAAAGACAGAATAAAACGCACGGTGTTGGGTCGTTTGTTCATAAACGCGGGG
TTCGGTCCCAGGGCTGGCACTCTGTCGATACCCCACCGAGACCCCATTGGGGCCAATACGCCCGCGTTTC
TTCCTTTTCCCCACCCCACCCCCCAAGTTCGGGTGAAGGCCCAGGGCTCGCAGCCAACGTCGGGGCGGCA
GGCCCTGCCATAGCCTCAGGTTACTCATATATACTTTAGATTGATTTAAAACTTCATTTTTAATTTAAAA
GGATCTAGGTGAAGATCCTTTTTGATAATCTCATGACCAAAATCCCTTAACGTGAGTTTTCGTTCCACTG
AGCGTCAGACCCCGTAGAAAAGATCAAAGGATCTTCTTGAGATCCTTTTTTTCTGCGCGTAATCTGCTGC
TTGCAAACAAAAAAACCACCGCTACCAGCGGTGGTTTGTTTGCCGGATCAAGAGCTACCAACTCTTTTTC
CGAAGGTAACTGGCTTCAGCAGAGCGCAGATACCAAATACTGTTCTTCTAGTGTAGCCGTAGTTAGGCCA
CCACTTCAAGAACTCTGTAGCACCGCCTACATACCTCGCTCTGCTAATCCTGTTACCAGTGGCTGCTGCC
AGTGGCGATAAGTCGTGTCTTACCGGGTTGGACTCAAGACGATAGTTACCGGATAAGGCGCAGCGGTCGG
GCTGAACGGGGGGTTCGTGCACACAGCCCAGCTTGGAGCGAACGACCTACACCGAACTGAGATACCTACA
GCGTGAGCTATGAGAAAGCGCCACGCTTCCCGAAGGGAGAAAGGCGGACAGGTATCCGGTAAGCGGCAGG
GTCGGAACAGGAGAGCGCACGAGGGAGCTTCCAGGGGGAAACGCCTGGTATCTTTATAGTCCTGTCGGGT
TTCGCCACCTCTGACTTGAGCGTCGATTTTTGTGATGCTCGTCAGGGGGGCGGAGCCTATGGAAAAACGC
CAGCAACGCGGCCTTTTTACGGTTCCTGGCCTTTTGCTGGCCTTTTGCTCACATGTTCTTTCCTGCGTTA
TCCCCTGATTCTGTGGATAACCGTATTACCGCCATGCAT
Features (pLannotate 1.2.2; 16 found; start..end, strand, type, name):
     61..364     +  enhancer       CMV enhancer: human cytomegalovirus immediate early enhancer
    365..568     +  promoter       CMV promoter: human cytomegalovirus (CMV) immediate early promoter
    613..1329    +  CDS            EGFP: EGFP is a basic (constitutively fluorescent) green fluorescent protein published in 1996, derived from Aequorea victoria. It is reported to be a rapidly-maturing weak dimer with moderate acid sensitivity.
   1361..1378    +  protein_bind   attB1 (fragment): mutant version of attB; core recombination site for the Gateway® BP reaction BP Clonase™
   1384..1608    +  CDS            E: VEMP_SARS2 - Experimental evidence at protein level: Swiss-Prot protein existence level 1. Plays a central role in virus morphogenesis and assembly. Acts as a viroporin and self-assembles in host membranes forming pentameric protein-lipid pores that allow ion transport. Also plays a role in the induction of apoptosis (By similarity). Regulates the localization of S protein at cis-Golgi, the place of virus budding (PubMed:33229438). May act by slowing down the cell secretory pathway (PubMed:33229438). May interfere with tight-junction stability by interacting with host MPP5. This would result i
   1613..1637    -  protein_bind   attB2: mutant version of attB; recombination site for the Gateway® BP reaction BP Clonase™
   1670..1754    +  CDS            large T antigen (fragment): large T antigen from SV40 (simian virus 40)
   1777..1898    +  polyA_signal   SV40 poly(A) signal: SV40 polyadenylation signal
   1932..2360    -  rep_origin     f1 ori (sequence partly withheld): f1 bacteriophage origin of replication; arrow indicates direction of (+) strand synthesis
   2387..2491    +  promoter       AmpR promoter: bla
   2493..2850    +  promoter       SV40 promoter: SV40 enhancer and early promoter
   2885..3679    +  CDS            NeoR/KanR: aminoglycoside phosphotransferase from Tn5; aph(3')-II (or nptII); confers resistance to neomycin, kanamycin, and G418 (Geneticin®)
   3700..3852    +  CDS            ble (fragment): BLE_KLEPN - Experimental evidence at protein level: Swiss-Prot protein existence level 1. Binding protein with a strong affinity to the bleomycin family of antibiotics. Binds to CL990; an antimitotic-antibiotic compound. From Klebsiella pneumoniae.
   3911..3958    +  polyA_signal   HSV TK poly(A) signal: herpes simplex virus thymidine kinase polyadenylation signal (Cole and Stacy, 1985)
   4049..4065    -  polyA_signal   bGH poly(A) signal (fragment): bovine growth hormone polyadenylation signal
   4287..4875    +  rep_origin     ori: high-copy-number ColE1/pMB1/pBR322/pUC origin of replication
