[The description below was written by a language model from this plasmid's Addgene catalogue record and pLannotate feature annotations shown in this document.]
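Description:
pEZYeGFP-SARS-CoV-2E stop is a mammalian expression plasmid built on pEZYeGFP, a Gateway-converted derivative of an EGFP C-terminal fusion vector. It is maintained in E. coli from a high-copy ColE1/pUC-type origin and also carries an f1 phage origin. Selection relies on a single NeoR/KanR (Tn5 aminoglycoside phosphotransferase) gene placed behind tandem bacterial (AmpR/bla) and SV40 early promoters and followed by the HSV TK polyadenylation signal. This arrangement gives kanamycin resistance in bacteria and can support G418 selection in mammalian cells. The sequenced record is 4,989 nt, smaller than the listed 7,040 bp empty backbone. That difference fits with replacement of the Gateway destination cassette by the small insert during recombination.

The expression unit consists of the CMV immediate-early enhancer and promoter driving EGFP, followed in frame by an attB1 remnant, the SARS-CoV-2 envelope (E) coding sequence, an attB2 site and the SV40 poly(A) signal. The attB sites are the scars of Gateway cloning, and the product is E protein with GFP fused to its N terminus. According to the record, a stop codon has been introduced before the PDZ-binding motif (PBM) at the C-terminal end of E, so the fusion lacks this motif even though the annotated E region spans nearly the full insert length.

The construct is intended for expressing a fluorescently tagged, PBM-deficient E protein in mammalian cells. The associated study examined PDZ-based interactions between host proteins and E, so a likely role is as a comparison or negative control alongside a PBM-containing version, allowing localisation and binding that depend on the motif to be distinguished.
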