Addgene plasmid #224581: pEZYeGFP-SARS-CoV-2E stop
Purpose: To express a GFP tagged version of the Envelope protein of SARS-CoV-2 lacking its PBM in mammalian cells
Depositing lab: Isabel Mérida. Depositing organization: Centro Nacional de Biotecnologia (CNB). Publication: Identification of Host PDZ-Based Interactions with the SARS-CoV-2 E Protein in Human Monocytes. Avila-Flores A, Sanchez-Cabezon JJ, Ochoa-Echeverria A, Checa AI, Rosas-Garcia J, Tellez-Araiza M, Casado S, Liebana R, Santos-Mendoza T, Merida I. Int J Mol Sci. 2023 Aug 14;24(16):12793. doi: 10.3390/ijms241612793. PubMed 37628973.
Backbone
  Vector backbone: pEZYeGFP
  Backbone manufacturer: pEGFPC4 converted by Yu-Zhu Zhan lab. Addgene 18671
  Backbone size w/o insert (bp): 7040
  Vector type: Mammalian Expression
Growth in bacteria
  Bacterial resistance: Kanamycin, 50 μg/mL
  Growth temperature: 30°C
  Growth strain: DH5alpha
  Copy number: High Copy
Gene/Insert
  Gene/Insert name: SARS-CoV-2E stop
  Species: SARS-CoV-2
  Insert size (bp): 228
  Mutation: stop codon before PBM
  Entrez Gene: E (a.k.a. GU280_gp04)
  Promoter: CMV
  Tag / fusion protein: GFP (N terminal on insert)
  Cloning method: Gateway Cloning
  Sequencing primers: 5′ EGFP-C
Terms and licenses: Academic/Nonprofit Terms; Industry Terms: Not Available to Industry
How to cite: pEZYeGFP-SARS-CoV-2E stop was a gift from Isabel Mérida (Addgene plasmid # 224581 ; http://n2t.net/addgene:224581 ; RRID:Addgene_224581)
